Addgene plasmid #73692: pAC1450_pCR8-BFPKRAB_PUFa
Purpose: BFPRKAB_PUFa in pCR8 gateway donor vector
Depositing lab: Albert Cheng. Depositing organization: Jackson Laboratory. Publication: Casilio: a versatile CRISPR-Cas9-Pumilio hybrid for gene regulation and genomic labeling. Cheng AW, Jillette N, Lee P, Plaskon D, Fujiwara Y, Wang W, Taghbalout A, Wang H. Cell Res. 2016 Feb;26(2):254-7. doi: 10.1038/cr.2016.3. Epub 2016 Jan 15. PubMed 26768771.
Backbone
  Vector backbone: pCR8/GW/TOPO
  Backbone manufacturer: Invitrogen
Growth in bacteria
  Bacterial resistance: Spectinomycin, 50 μg/mL
  Growth temperature: 37°C
  Growth strain: DH5alpha
  Copy number: Unknown
Gene/Insert
  Gene/Insert name: BFPKRAB_PUFa
  Species: Synthetic
  Cloning method: Unknown
  Sequencing primers: 5′ M13F; 3′ M13R
Terms and licenses: Academic/Nonprofit Terms; Industry Terms: Not Available to Industry
Depositor comments: Please visit http://casil.io for more information, updates and protocols
How to cite: pAC1450_pCR8-BFPKRAB_PUFa was a gift from Albert Cheng (Addgene plasmid # 73692)
