[The description below was written by a language model from this plasmid's Addgene catalogue record and pLannotate feature annotations shown in this document.]
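Description:
pAC1450_pCR8-BFPKRAB_PUFa is a 5,012 bp Gateway entry (donor) clone built on the Invitrogen pCR8/GW/TOPO backbone. It is maintained in E. coli through a high-copy ColE1/pUC-type origin and selected with spectinomycin via the aadA (SmR) aminoglycoside adenylyltransferase gene. The short lacI, lacZα and gentamicin-resistance fragments and the partial integron Pc promoter in the annotation appear to be backbone remnants rather than functional parts. The rrnB T1 and T2 terminators sit upstream of the cloning region, where they insulate the insert from read-through transcription. A T7 promoter lies just outside attL2, pointing back toward the insert.

The payload sits between attL1 and attL2 and is a synthetic arrangement of three coding segments in the same orientation, consistent with a fusion protein. These are the blue fluorescent protein TagBFP, the KRAB transcriptional repression domain from human ZNF10, and a fragment of human PUM1, which the construct name identifies as the "PUFa" Pumilio/PUF RNA-binding domain. No eukaryotic promoter is annotated within the att-flanked region, so the plasmid itself is not an expression vector. Instead, an LR Clonase reaction transfers the insert into a destination vector that supplies the promoter and other expression elements.

The associated publication places the construct in the Casilio system, a CRISPR-Cas9–Pumilio hybrid for gene regulation and genomic labelling. In that context, a PUF domain fused to an effector would be recruited through its RNA-binding activity, with KRAB providing repression and TagBFP a fluorescent readout of expression. The record does not state the RNA sequence recognised by PUFa, any linkers or localisation signals, or the cloning method.
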