Features (pLannotate 1.2.2; 14 found; start..end, strand, type, name):
    121..213     +  CDS            lacI (fragment): lac repressor; lacI; The lac repressor binds to the lac operator to inhibit transcription in E. coli. This inhibition can be relieved by adding lactose or isopropyl-β-D-thiogalactopyranoside (IPTG).
    268..295     -  terminator     rrnB T2 terminator: transcription terminator T2 from the E. coli rrnB gene
    427..470     +  terminator     rrnB T1 terminator: Escherichia coli rrnB; transcription terminator T1 from the E. coli rrnB gene
    517..553     -  CDS            lacZα (fragment): LacZα fragment of β-galactosidase; lacZ fragment
    569..668     +  protein_bind   attL1: mutant version of attL; recombination site for the Gateway® LR reaction LR Clonase™
    830..1525    +  CDS            TagBFP: TagBFP is a basic (constitutively fluorescent) blue fluorescent protein published in 2008, derived from Entacmaea quadricolor. It is reported to be a very rapidly-maturing monomer with very low acid sensitivity.
   1571..1756    +  CDS            KRAB: Krüppel-associated box (KRAB) transcriptional repression domain from the human zinc finger protein ZNF10 (Margolin et al., 1994)
   1826..2872    +  CDS            PUM1 (fragment): PUM1_HUMAN - Also known as KIAA0099 From Homo sapiens (Human).
   2891..2990    -  protein_bind   attL2: mutant version of attL; recombination site for the Gateway® LR reaction LR Clonase™
   3008..3026    -  promoter       T7 promoter: promoter for bacteriophage T7 RNA polymerase
   3216..3239    +  promoter       Pc promoter (fragment): intI1 (promoter lies within the coding sequence); class 1 integron promoter
   3415..3471    +  CDS            GmR (fragment): gentamycin acetyltransferase; aacC1; confers resistance to gentamycin
   3478..4269    +  CDS            SmR: aminoglycoside adenylyltransferase (Murphy, 1985); aadA; confers resistance to spectinomycin and streptomycin
   4362..4950    +  rep_origin     ori: high-copy-number ColE1/pMB1/pBR322/pUC origin of replication
>Addgene plasmid #73692 | pAC1450_pCR8-BFPKRAB_PUFa | depositor full sequence | sequence record 136520 | pAC1450_pCR8-BFPKRAB_PUFa sequence 5012 bps
CTTTCCTGCGTTATCCCCTGATTCTGTGGATAACCGTATTACCGCCTTTGAGTGAGCTGATACCGCTCGC
CGCAGCCGAACGACCGAGCGCAGCGAGTCAGTGAGCGAGGAAGCGGAAGAGCGCCCAATACGCAAACCGC
CTCTCCCCGCGCGTTGGCCGATTCATTAATGCAGCTGGCACGACAGGTTTCCCGACTGGAAAGCGGGCAG
TGAGCGCAACGCAATTAATACGCGTACCGCTAGCCAGGAAGAGTTTGTAGAAACGCAAAAAGGCCATCCG
TCAGGATGGCCTTCTGCTTAGTTTGATGCCTGGCAGTTTATGGCGGGCGTCCTGCCCGCCACCCTCCGGG
CCGTTGCTTCACAACGTTCAAATCCGCTCCCGGCGGATTTGTCCTACTCAGGAGAGCGTTCACCGACAAA
CAACAGATAAAACGAAAGGCCCAGTCTTCCGACTGAGCCTTTCGTTTTATTTGATGCCTGGCAGTTCCCT
ACTCTCGCGTTAACGCTAGCATGGATGTTTTCCCAGTCACGACGTTGTAAAACGACGGCCAGTCTTAAGC
TCGGGCCCCAAATAATGATTTTATTTTGACTGATAGTGACCTGTTCGTTGCAACAAATTGATGAGCAATG
CTTTTTTATAATGCCAACTTTGTACAAAAAAGCAGGCTCCGAATTCACCGGTGCCGCCACCATGGCCTAT
CCCTATGACGTGCCCGATTATGCCAGCCTGGGCAGCGGCTCCCCCAAGAAAAAACGCAAGGTGGAAGATC
CTAAGAAAAAGCGGAAAGTGGACGGCATTGGTAGTGGGAGCAACGGCAGCAGCGGATCCAGCGAGCTGAT
TAAGGAGAACATGCACATGAAGCTGTACATGGAGGGCACCGTGGACAACCATCACTTCAAGTGCACATCC
GAGGGCGAAGGCAAGCCCTACGAGGGCACCCAGACCATGAGAATCAAGGTGGTCGAGGGCGGCCCTCTCC
CCTTCGCCTTCGACATCCTGGCTACTAGCTTCCTCTACGGCAGCAAGACCTTCATCAACCACACCCAGGG
CATCCCCGACTTCTTCAAGCAGTCCTTCCCTGAGGGCTTCACATGGGAGAGAGTCACCACATACGAAGAC
GGGGGCGTGCTGACCGCTACCCAGGACACCAGCCTCCAGGACGGCTGCCTCATCTACAACGTCAAGATCA
GAGGGGTGAACTTCACATCCAACGGCCCTGTGATGCAGAAGAAAACACTCGGCTGGGAGGCCTTCACCGA
GACGCTGTACCCCGCTGACGGCGGCCTGGAAGGCAGAAACGACATGGCCCTGAAGCTCGTGGGCGGGAGC
CATCTGATCGCAAACATCAAGACCACATATAGATCCAAGAAACCCGCTAAGAACCTCAAGATGCCTGGCG
TCTACTATGTGGACTACAGACTGGAAAGAATCAAGGAGGCCAACAACGAGACCTACGTCGAGCAGCACGA
GGTGGCAGTGGCCAGATACTGCGACCTCCCTAGCAAACTGGGGCACAAGCTTAATGGCGGTGGCGGAGGG
ATGGATGCTAAGTCACTAACTGCCTGGTCCCGGACACTGGTGACCTTCAAGGATGTATTTGTGGACTTCA
CCAGGGAGGAGTGGAAGCTGCTGGACACTGCTCAGCAGATCGTGTACAGAAATGTGATGCTGGAGAACTA
TAAGAACCTGGTTTCCTTGGGTTATCAGCTTACTAAGCCAGATGTGATCCTCCGGTTGGAGAAGGGAGAA
GAGCCCGGCGGTTCCGGCGGAGGGTCGGGGCCGGCCGGGATCCTCCCCCCCAAGAAAAAGAGGAAGGTAT
CTAGAGGCCGCAGCCGCCTTTTGGAAGATTTTCGAAACAACCGGTACCCCAATTTACAACTGCGGGAGAT
TGCTGGACATATAATGGAATTTTCCCAAGACCAGCATGGGTCCAGATTCATTCAGCTGAAACTGGAGCGT
GCCACACCAGCTGAGCGCCAGCTTGTCTTCAATGAAATCCTCCAGGCTGCCTACCAACTCATGGTGGATG
TGTTTGGTAATTACGTCATTCAGAAGTTCTTTGAATTTGGCAGTCTTGAACAGAAGCTGGCTTTGGCAGA
ACGGATTCGAGGCCACGTCCTGTCATTGGCACTACAGATGTATGGCAGCCGTGTTATCGAGAAAGCTCTT
GAGTTTATTCCTTCAGACCAGCAGAATGAGATGGTTCGGGAACTAGATGGCCATGTCTTGAAGTGTGTGA
AAGATCAGAATGGCAATCACGTGGTTCAGAAATGCATTGAATGTGTACAGCCCCAGTCTTTGCAATTTAT
CATCGATGCGTTTAAGGGACAGGTATTTGCCTTATCCACACATCCTTATGGCTGCCGAGTGATTCAGAGA
ATCCTGGAGCACTGTCTCCCTGACCAGACACTCCCTATTTTAGAGGAGCTTCACCAGCACACAGAGCAGC
TGGTACAGGATCAATATGGAAATTATGTAATCCAACATGTACTGGAGCACGGTCGTCCTGAGGATAAAAG
CAAAATTGTAGCAGAAATCCGAGGCAATGTACTTGTATTGAGTCAGCACAAATTTGCAAGCAATGTTGTG
GAGAAGTGTGTTACTCACGCCTCACGTACGGAGCGCGCTGTGCTCATCGATGAGGTGTGCACCATGAACG
ACGGTCCCCACAGTGCCTTATACACCATGATGAAGGACCAGTATGCCAACTACGTGGTCCAGAAGATGAT
TGACGTGGCGGAGCCAGGCCAGCGGAAGATCGTCATGCATAAGATCCGGCCCCACATCGCAACTCTTCGT
AAGTACACCTATGGCAAGCACATTCTGGCCAAGCTGGAGAAGTACTACATGAAGAACGGTGTTGACTTAG
GGTGATTAATTAAGAATTCGACCCAGCTTTCTTGTACAAAGTTGGCATTATAAAAAATAATTGCTCATCA
ATTTGTTGCAACGAACAGGTCACTATCAGTCAAAATAAAATCATTATTTGCCATCCAGCTGATATCCCCT
ATAGTGAGTCGTATTACATGGTCATAGCTGTTTCCTGGCAGCTCTGGCCCGTGTCTCAAAATCTCTGATG
TTACATTGCACAAGATAAAAATATATCATCATGCCTCCTCTAGACCAGCCAGGACAGAAATGCCTCGACT
TCGCTGCTGCCCAAGGTTGCCGGGTGACGCACACCGTGGAAACGGATGAAGGCACGAACCCAGTGGACAT
AAGCCTGTTCGGTTCGTAAGCTGTAATGCAAGTAGCGTATGCGCTCACGCAACTGGTCCAGAACCTTGAC
CGAACGCAGCGGTGGTAACGGCGCAGTGGCGGTTTTCATGGCTTGTTATGACTGTTTTTTTGGGGTACAG
TCTATGCCTCGGGCATCCAAGCAGCAAGCGCGTTACGCCGTGGGTCGATGTTTGATGTTATGGAGCAGCA
ACGATGTTACGCAGCAGGGCAGTCGCCCTAAAACAAAGTTAAACATCATGAGGGAAGCGGTGATCGCCGA
AGTATCGACTCAACTATCAGAGGTAGTTGGCGTCATCGAGCGCCATCTCGAACCGACGTTGCTGGCCGTA
CATTTGTACGGCTCCGCAGTGGATGGCGGCCTGAAGCCACACAGTGATATTGATTTGCTGGTTACGGTGA
CCGTAAGGCTTGATGAAACAACGCGGCGAGCTTTGATCAACGACCTTTTGGAAACTTCGGCTTCCCCTGG
AGAGAGCGAGATTCTCCGCGCTGTAGAAGTCACCATTGTTGTGCACGACGACATCATTCCGTGGCGTTAT
CCAGCTAAGCGCGAACTGCAATTTGGAGAATGGCAGCGCAATGACATTCTTGCAGGTATCTTCGAGCCAG
CCACGATCGACATTGATCTGGCTATCTTGCTGACAAAAGCAAGAGAACATAGCGTTGCCTTGGTAGGTCC
AGCGGCGGAGGAACTCTTTGATCCGGTTCCTGAACAGGATCTATTTGAGGCGCTAAATGAAACCTTAACG
CTATGGAACTCGCCGCCCGACTGGGCTGGCGATGAGCGAAATGTAGTGCTTACGTTGTCCCGCATTTGGT
ACAGCGCAGTAACCGGCAAAATCGCGCCGAAGGATGTCGCTGCCGACTGGGCAATGGAGCGCCTGCCGGC
CCAGTATCAGCCCGTCATACTTGAAGCTAGACAGGCTTATCTTGGACAAGAAGAAGATCGCTTGGCCTCG
CGCGCAGATCAGTTGGAAGAATTTGTCCACTACGTGAAAGGCGAGATCACCAAGGTAGTCGGCAAATAAC
CCTCGAGCCACCCATGACCAAAATCCCTTAACGTGAGTTACGCGTCGTTCCACTGAGCGTCAGACCCCGT
AGAAAAGATCAAAGGATCTTCTTGAGATCCTTTTTTTCTGCGCGTAATCTGCTGCTTGCAAACAAAAAAA
CCACCGCTACCAGCGGTGGTTTGTTTGCCGGATCAAGAGCTACCAACTCTTTTTCCGAAGGTAACTGGCT
TCAGCAGAGCGCAGATACCAAATACTGTCCTTCTAGTGTAGCCGTAGTTAGGCCACCACTTCAAGAACTC
TGTAGCACCGCCTACATACCTCGCTCTGCTAATCCTGTTACCAGTGGCTGCTGCCAGTGGCGATAAGTCG
TGTCTTACCGGGTTGGACTCAAGACGATAGTTACCGGATAAGGCGCAGCGGTCGGGCTGAACGGGGGGTT
CGTGCACACAGCCCAGCTTGGAGCGAACGACCTACACCGAACTGAGATACCTACAGCGTGAGCATTGAGA
AAGCGCCACGCTTCCCGAAGGGAGAAAGGCGGACAGGTATCCGGTAAGCGGCAGGGTCGGAACAGGAGAG
CGCACGAGGGAGCTTCCAGGGGGAAACGCCTGGTATCTTTATAGTCCTGTCGGGTTTCGCCACCTCTGAC
TTGAGCGTCGATTTTTGTGATGCTCGTCAGGGGGGCGGAGCCTATGGAAAAACGCCAGCAACGCGGCCTT
TTTACGGTTCCTGGCCTTTTGCTGGCCTTTTGCTCACATGTT
