>Addgene plasmid #73692 | pAC1450_pCR8-BFPKRAB_PUFa | addgene partial sequence | sequence record 139829 | M13-F20 5'-TGTAAAACGACGGCCAGT-3'
GTTCGTTGCAACAAATTGATGAGCAATGCTTTTTTATAATGCCAACTTTGTACAAAAAAGCAGGCTCCGA
ATTCACCGGTGCCGCCACCATGGCCTATCCCTATGACGTGCCCGATTATGCCAGCCTGGGCAGCGGCTCC
CCCAAGAAAAAACGCAAGGTGGAAGATCCTAAGAAAAAGCGGAAAGTGGACGGCATTGGTAGTGGGAGCA
ACGGCAGCAGCGGATCCAGCGAGCTGATTAAGGAGAACATGCACATGAAGCTGTACATGGAGGGCACCGT
GGACAACCATCACTTCAAGTGCACATCCGAGGGCGAAGGCAAGCCCTACGAGGGCACCCAGACCATGAGA
ATCAAGGTGGTCGAGGGCGGCCCTCTCCCCTTCGCCTTCGACATCCTGGCTACTAGCTTCCTCTACGGCA
GCAAGACCTTCATCAACCACACCCAGGGCATCCCCGACTTCTTCAAGCAGTCCTTCCCTGAGGGCTTCAC
ATGGGAGAGAGTCACCACATACGAAGACGGGGGCGTGCTGACCGCTACCCAGGACACCAGCCTCCAGGAC
GGCTGCCTCATCTACAACGTCAAGATCAGAGGGGTGAACTTCACATCCAACGGCCCTGTGATGCAGAAGA
AAACACTCGGCTGGGAGGCCTTCACCGAGACGCTGTACCCCGCTGACGGCGGCCTGGAAGGCAGAAACGA
CATGGCCCTGAAGCTCGTGGGCGGGAGCCATCTGATCGCAAACATCAAGACCACATATAGATCCAAGAAA
CCCGCTAAGAACCTCAAGATGCCTGGCGTCTACTATGTGGACTACAGACTGGAAAGAATCAAGGAGGCCA
ACAACGAGACCTACGTCGAGCAGCACGAGGTGGCAGTGGCCAGATACTGCGACCTCCCTAGCAAACTGGG
GCACAAGCTTAATGGCGGTGGCGGAGGGATGGATGCTAAGTCACTAACTGCCTGGTCC
