>Addgene plasmid #73692 | pAC1450_pCR8-BFPKRAB_PUFa | addgene partial sequence | sequence record 139973 | M13-Rev 5'-CAGGAAACAGCTATGACC-3'
ATGATTTTATTTTGACTGATAGTGACCTGTTCGTTGCAACAAATTGATGAGCAATTATTTTTTATAATGC
CAACTTTGTACAAGAAAGCTGGGTCGAATTCTTAATTAATCACCCTAAGTCAACACCGTTCTTCATGTAG
TACTTCTCCAGCTTGGCCAGAATGTGCTTGCCATAGGTGTACTTACGAAGAGTTGCGATGTGGGGCCGGA
TCTTATGCATGACGATCTTCCGCTGGCCTGGCTCCGCCACGTCAATCATCTTCTGGACCACGTAGTTGGC
ATACTGGTCCTTCATCATGGTGTATAAGGCACTGTGGGGACCGTCGTTCATGGTGCACACCTCATCGATG
AGCACAGCGCGCTCCGTACGTGAGGCGTGAGTAACACACTTCTCCACAACATTGCTTGCAAATTTGTGCT
GACTCAATACAAGTACATTGCCTCGGATTTCTGCTACAATTTTGCTTTTATCCTCAGGACGACCGTGCTC
CAGTACATGTTGGATTACATAATTTCCATATTGATCCTGTACCAGCTGCTCTGTGTGCTGGTGAAGCTCC
TCTAAAATAGGGAGTGTCTGGTCAGGGAGACAGTGCTCCAGGATTCTCTGAATCACTCGGCAGCCATAAG
GATGTGTGGATAAGGCAAATACCTGTCCCTTAAACGCATCGATGATAAATTGCAAAGACTGGGGCTGTAC
ACATTCAATGCATTTCTGAACCACGTGATTGCCATTCTGATCTTTCACACACTTCAAGACATGGCCATCT
AGTTCCCGAACCATCTCATTCTGCTGGTCTGAAGGAATAAACTCAAGAGCTTTCTCGATAACACGGCTGC
CATACATCTGTAGTGCCAATGACAGGACGTGGCCTCGAATCCGTTCTGCCAAAGCCAGCTTCTGTTCAAG
ACTGCCAAATTCAAAGAACTTCTGAATGACGTAATTACCAAACACATCCACCATGAGTTGGTAGGCAGCC
TGG
