>Addgene plasmid #73692 | pAC1450_pCR8-BFPKRAB_PUFa | addgene partial sequence | sequence record 139974 | BFP-F 5'-CCTTCACCGAGACGCTGTA-3'
AACGACATGGCCCTGAAGCTCGTGGGCGGGAGCCATCTGATCGCAAACATCAAGACCACATATAGATCCA
AGAAACCCGCTAAGAACCTCAAGATGCCTGGCGTCTACTATGTGGACTACAGACTGGAAAGAATCAAGGA
GGCCAACAACGAGACCTACGTCGAGCAGCACGAGGTGGCAGTGGCCAGATACTGCGACCTCCCTAGCAAA
CTGGGGCACAAGCTTAATGGCGGTGGCGGAGGGATGGATGCTAAGTCACTAACTGCCTGGTCCCGGACAC
TGGTGACCTTCAAGGATGTATTTGTGGACTTCACCAGGGAGGAGTGGAAGCTGCTGGACACTGCTCAGCA
GATCGTGTACAGAAATGTGATGCTGGAGAACTATAAGAACCTGGTTTCCTTGGGTTATCAGCTTACTAAG
CCAGATGTGATCCTCCGGTTGGAGAAGGGAGAAGAGCCCGGCGGTTCCGGCGGAGGGTCGGGGCCGGCCG
GGATCCTCCCCCCCAAGAAAAAGAGGAAGGTATCTAGAGGCCGCAGCCGCCTTTTGGAAGATTTTCGAAA
CAACCGGTACCCCAATTTACAACTGCGGGAGATTGCTGGACATATAATGGAATTTTCCCAAGACCAGCAT
GGGTCCAGATTCATTCAGCTGAAACTGGAGCGTGCCACACCAGCTGAGCGCCAGCTTGTCTTCAATGAAA
TCCTCCAGGCTGCCTACCAACTCATGGTGGATGTGTTTGGTAATTACGTCATTCAGAAGTTCTTTGAATT
TGGCAGTCTTGAACAGAAGCTGGCTTTGGCAGAACGGATTCGAGGCCACGTCCTGTCATTGGCACTACAG
ATGTATGGCAGCCGTGTTATCGAGAAAGCTCTTGAGTTTATTCCTTCAGACCAGCAGAATGAGATGGTTC
GGGAACTAGATGGCCATGTCTTGAAGTGTGTGAAAGATCAGAATGGCAATCACGTGGTTCA
